Addgene plasmid #11491: pGEX-KG-MmUbc6/2790
Depositing lab: Allan Weissman. Depositing organization: National Cancer Institute (NCI). Publication: Endoplasmic reticulum (ER)-associated degradation of T cell receptor subunits. Involvement of ER-associated ubiquitin-conjugating enzymes (E2s). Tiwari S, Weissman AM. J Biol Chem. 2001 May 11. 276(19):16193-200. 10.1074/jbc.M007640200 PubMed 11278356.
Backbone
  Vector backbone: PGEX-KG
  Backbone manufacturer: see PMID 1852137
  Backbone size w/o insert (bp): 5000
  Vector type: Bacterial Expression
Growth in bacteria
  Bacterial resistance: Ampicillin, 100 μg/mL
  Growth temperature: 37°C
  Growth strain: DH5alpha
  Copy number: High Copy
Gene/Insert
  Gene/Insert name: MmUbc6 (alt name: Ube2j2)
  Species: M. musculus (mouse)
  Insert size (bp): 780
  Mutation: n/a
  GenBank ID: AF296656 NP_919296
  Entrez Gene: Ube2j2 (a.k.a. Ubc6, Ubc6p, NCUBE-2, AL022923, 1200007B18Rik, 2400008G19Rik, 5730472G04Rik)
  Tag / fusion protein: GST (N terminal on backbone)
  Cloning method: Restriction Enzyme; 5′ cloning site EcoR I (not destroyed); 3′ cloning site Sac I (not destroyed)
  Sequencing primers: 5′ Amersham 5' pGEX; 3′ Amersham 3' pGEX
Terms and licenses: Academic/Nonprofit Terms; Industry Terms: Not Available to Industry
How to cite: pGEX-KG-MmUbc6/2790 was a gift from Allan Weissman (Addgene plasmid # 11491 ; http://n2t.net/addgene:11491 ; RRID:Addgene_11491)
