[The description below was written by a language model from this plasmid's Addgene catalogue record.]
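Description:
pGEX-KG-MmUbc6/2790 is a bacterial expression plasmid built on the pGEX-KG backbone (about 5 kb without insert), a member of the pGEX family of vectors for producing glutathione S-transferase (GST) fusion proteins in E. coli. It is maintained as a high-copy plasmid and selected with ampicillin. No feature table accompanies the record, so the promoter, origin of replication and other backbone elements are not explicitly listed. pGEX vectors generally drive the fusion from an IPTG-inducible tac promoter under lacI control, but this is inferred from the vector family rather than stated in the record.

The insert is an approximately 780 bp fragment encoding mouse MmUbc6, also known as Ube2j2, with no mutation recorded. It was cloned between the EcoRI and SacI sites, both of which were preserved, so that the backbone-encoded GST sits at the N terminus of the protein. Ube2j2 is a ubiquitin-conjugating enzyme (E2) related to yeast Ubc6 and associated with the endoplasmic reticulum. The linked publication concerns the involvement of ER-associated E2s in ER-associated degradation (ERAD) of T cell receptor subunits.

The GST tag allows the recombinant protein to be purified on glutathione resin. The construct therefore suits production of the E2 for biochemical work such as in vitro ubiquitination assays or GST pull-down interaction studies, although the record does not spell out the specific experiments for which it was used.
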