>Addgene plasmid #11491 | pGEX-KG-MmUbc6/2790 | addgene partial sequence | sequence record 18299 | 11491 with pGEX5'
CGGATCTGGTTCCGCGTGGATCCCCGGAATTCGGCACGAGGCCCGGACCCGAGATGAGCAATAACAGCAA
TAAGAGAGCTCCAACAACAGCAACACAAAGGTTGAAGCAGGACTACCTTCGAATTAAGAAAGACCCAGTG
CCTTACATCTGTGCAGAGCCCCTCCCTTCAAATATTCTTGAATGGCATTATGTTGTCCGAGGCCCTGAGA
TGACTCCTTATGAAGGTGGCTATTATCATGGAAAACTAATTTTTCCCAGAGAATTTCCATTTAAGCCTCC
TAGTATTTACATGATAACCCCCAATGGAAGATTTAAGTGCAACACAAGGCTGTGTCTCTCCATCACAGAT
TTCCACCCAGATACATGGAATCCAGCGTGGTCCGTCTCCACCATTCTAACAGGGCTCCTGAGCTTTATGG
TGGAGAAAGGCCCCACCCTGGGGAGCATAGAGACGTCGGACTTCACGAAAAAACAGCTGGCAGCACAGAG
TCTAGTGTTTAATTTAAAAGATAAAGTCTTTTGTGAATTATTTCCTGAAGTTGTGGAGGAAATTAAACAG
AAACAGAAAGCACAAGATGAACTAAGTAACAGGCCCCAGAATCTTCCTTTGCCAGACGTGGTTCCTGATG
GGGAGCTGCACCGTGGCCAGCATGGGATCCAGCTCCTCAATGGGCACGCACCCGCTGCTGGCCCAAACCT
CGCTGGGCTCCCACAGGCCAACAGGCATCACGGACTCCTGGGCGGCGCGTTGGCGAACTTGTTT
